Addgene plasmid #22312: plp-strongSC_GFP
Depositing lab: David Bartel. Depositing organization: Whitehead Institute for Biomedical Research. Publication: RNAi in budding yeast. Drinnenberg IA, Weinberg DE, Xie KT, Mower JP, Wolfe KH, Fink GR, Bartel DP. Science. 2009 Oct 23;326(5952):544-550. doi: 10.1126/science.1176945. Epub 2009 Sep 10. PubMed 19745116.
Backbone
  Vector backbone: pYES2.1 modified
  Backbone size w/o insert (bp): 5857
  Vector type: Yeast Expression ; Integrating plasmid
  Selectable markers: URA3
Growth in bacteria
  Bacterial resistance: Ampicillin, 100 μg/mL
  Growth temperature: 37°C
  Growth strain: SURE
  Growth instructions: Provided in SURE cells (Stratagene)
  Copy number: Unknown
Gene/Insert
  Gene/Insert name: GFP-rad9-GFP
  Insert size (bp): 623
  Cloning method: Restriction Enzyme; 5′ cloning site PvuII (not destroyed); 3′ cloning site XbaI (not destroyed)
  Sequencing primers: 5′ GAL1; 3′ CYC1
Terms and licenses: Academic/Nonprofit Terms; Industry Terms: Not Available to Industry
Depositor comments: A MCS containing XhoI and EcoRI sites was cloned between the PvuII and XbaI sites of pYES2.1. 275bp of GFP sequence was cloned in the sense orientation between PvuII and XhoI sites and in antisense orientation between EcoRI and XbaI sites. A 73bp sequence spanning intron 1 from S. pombe rad9 was added between XhoI and EcoRI sites. To make this plasmid integrating, the 2micron and f1 origins were replaced (using NheI and SpeI sites with sequence from S. castellii sc633:288301-289016 (amplified from genomic DNA with 5'-AAAAGCTAGCGATCCCTTATCAAATATGGTAC and 5'-AAAAACTAGTGTAGAATCCAGAGAATAGAATC).
How to cite: plp-strongSC_GFP was a gift from David Bartel (Addgene plasmid # 22312 ; http://n2t.net/addgene:22312 ; RRID:Addgene_22312)
