[The description below was written by a language model from this plasmid's Addgene catalogue record and pLannotate feature annotations shown in this document.]
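Description:
plp-strongSC_GFP is a yeast integrating expression plasmid built on a modified pYES2.1 backbone and designed to produce a hairpin RNA directed against GFP. It is maintained in E. coli through a high-copy ColE1/pUC-type origin and the AmpR β-lactamase gene. Selection in yeast relies on the S. cerevisiae URA3 auxotrophic marker with its own promoter, which can also be counterselected with 5-FOA. According to the depositor, the 2-micron and f1 origins of the parent vector were removed and replaced with a stretch of Saccharomyces castellii genomic sequence. The plasmid therefore cannot replicate episomally in yeast, and the genomic segment serves as homology for chromosomal integration in that species. The annotation shows no yeast replication origin, which fits this design, and the genomic segment itself is not annotated.

The payload lies between the galactose-inducible GAL1 promoter and the CYC1 terminator. A roughly 275 bp GFP fragment is cloned in the sense orientation, followed by a 73 bp sequence spanning intron 1 of S. pombe rad9, and then the same GFP fragment in antisense orientation. The feature table reflects this layout as two opposing partial GFP-family matches on opposite strands. Transcription yields an inverted repeat that folds back on itself, with the intron as the spacer or loop, giving a long double-stranded RNA stem that can act as a substrate for the RNAi machinery. The short ADH1 promoter and lacI hits are small fragments and probably incidental. Given the associated work on RNAi in budding yeasts, the construct serves as an inducible "strong" silencing trigger for testing knockdown of a GFP reporter in S. castellii. The record does not define what "strong" is being compared against.
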