Features (pLannotate 1.2.2; 11 found; start..end, strand, type, name):
    211..426     -  promoter       URA3 promoter: S. cerevisiae URA3
   1527..1543    -  promoter       ADH1 promoter (fragment): S. cerevisiae ADH1; promoter for alcohol dehydrogenase 1
   2163..2604    +  promoter       GAL1 promoter: S. cerevisiae GAL1; inducible promoter, regulated by Gal4
   2638..2910    +  CDS            (3-F)Tyr-EGFP (fragment): (3-F)Tyr-EGFP is a basic (constitutively fluorescent) green fluorescent protein published in 2004, derived from Aequorea victoria.
   2948..3265    -  CDS            10B (fragment): 10B is a fluorescent protein published in 1996, derived from Aequorea victoria.
   3279..3526    +  terminator     CYC1 terminator: S. cerevisiae CYC1; transcription terminator for CYC1
   3538..3591    -  CDS            lacI (fragment): lac repressor; lacI; The lac repressor binds to the lac operator to inhibit transcription in E. coli. This inhibition can be relieved by adding lactose or isopropyl-β-D-thiogalactopyranoside (IPTG).
   3774..4362    -  rep_origin     ori: high-copy-number ColE1/pMB1/pBR322/pUC origin of replication
   4533..5393    -  CDS            AmpR: β-lactamase; bla; confers resistance to ampicillin, carbenicillin, and related antibiotics
   5394..5410    -  promoter       AmpR promoter (fragment): bla
   5489..210     -  CDS            URA3 (across the origin): orotidine-5'-phosphate decarboxylase, required for uracil biosynthesis; S. cerevisiae URA3; yeast auxotrophic marker, counterselectable with 5-fluoroorotic acid (5-FOA)
>Addgene plasmid #22312 | plp-strongSC_GFP | depositor full sequence | sequence record 10223 | Author sequence
CATGGAAAAATCAGTCAAGATATCCACATGTGTTTTTAGTAAACAAATTTTGGGACCTAATGCTTCAACT
AACTCCAGTAATTCCTTGGTGGTACGAACATCCAATGAAGCACACAAGTTTGTTTGCTTTTCGTGCATGA
TATTAAATAGCTTGGCAGCAACAGGACTAGGATGAGTAGCAGCACGTTCCTTATATGTAGCTTTCGACAT
GATTTATCTTCGTTTCCTGCAGGTTTTTGTTCTGTGCAGTTGGGTTAAGAATACTGGGCAATTTCATGTT
TCTTCAACACTACATATGCGTATATATACCAATCTAAGTCTGTGCTCCTTCCTTCGTTCTTCCTTCTGTT
CGGAGATTACCGAATCAAAAAAATTTCAAAGAAACCGAAATCAAAAAAAAGAATAAAAAAAAAATGATGA
ATTGAATTGAAAAGCTAGCGATCCCTTATCAAATATGGTACTTAAAAGTGAAGATTTCTCTTTTTTTTGG
AATTTATTTTACTTTTTGATCTTCTTTTACTATTGTAAAAGGTAAAATTAGATAAATAAAAATTCTATGC
TAATCAATATAAATAATTTTTCAGTTTCACTAAAAACCTCTAAGTACATACAATGGACTTCATGATCAAC
AGCTATTCTATTGTTCACATTGTTGCCCCTGTATTTAACAAAAAAAAGGCCTTCTCAGAAATGTATCCCT
TTCAATAATGATGCCCTTGATAGCGCCGCTAAAGAAGAAAGAGTTATGAGAAATAATTCTTTGACATTTC
AAGTACAGTATAGACAGAAAACAAATTTAGGGGTGGGAAAGAGTTTACAGAAAAAGCATATTGAGGAAAA
CATCTGGTAAATAAAAGCTGTGAGTTACCGGTTTTTTCCCTCTCCAGCCTGATACTATGAGAAAATACCC
ATGATTTTTCTCATAGTATCGAAGAAGTGCAGACAAGGTCGAAAACGCCTTCTATTTCCACCTGTCACAA
AATCCAATCCACTATATAATGTTAATTGATCTAATCTAGTAAAAAATATAGTCAAGGAACCAATACTGTC
AAATGGGAGTACTAACGTACAATGAAAAACAAGATAAAGGTGAACAGCCCAATTGAAGAAAGGAAAGAAA
ACAAGTCTACCTTTTGCTGTTTTAGGATAAATACTTTTTATAAAAGCGGTCTTAAAAGTCCAGAAAGTTA
CACCTTCTTCCCTAAAGAACATGTATTATAACCACGACTCCAAGCACCTACCTCTATACGTTTTAATGAA
TATACGTAAGATGTGTTTAACGCTACTTGATAGGATACTCCAATCTGAGAGCTCTATACTTCACTTTCAA
ATACGTAATTACTATGCACAAGGGAAACATATCGGTTTCCCTGCATAAATAAGTTCTTACACCTTCTCTC
CACGTAATCGATATTACGCAAATACGTACTTTCTCAGTAATAACCGCCCACGCCAAGAGGACCCCCACAT
TATAACAAGCAATCTCCGGTATAATTTGCGGGGCCGGTGAAACTCCGAGAAAAAAGGAAAAGAAAAAAAA
AGAGGCGCCGTTGGCACAAAACCCAGACACCGGAATTCCGCATTTTCTATTACAGGAATCCACCACCCAC
GCATCTATAGGTATAATTTTGGCAGCCCCCAACTAAAAAATGATCAGTTTCCTCTACCCCTAAAGGTTTT
CACCAACAGGGTTAATACCCTCATAATAGTACTCAGTATAAGCTCCATTCATCAGGAAAGCAAGAGACCA
CTTAAATATAAAGTAAAGAAGCTTTCAAGAGAGGCTCCATTACTATGGGAAGGGGACTGTCGTGGACGAA
ATACGCCACAATTTTGCCGAGAAGGTCATTAGTATGTCCAAGAAACCCTAGGTGTAAAGTCGGGAAATCC
GAATCTCCGATTTTGGAGGGGCCCATGCCCTACTTTTTTTCGCCAGGGGTGAAATTCCAAACCCGTGCGC
GTTCTTGGAATTTGACAGCGCATTGAGTATGTGCTGCGTATTCCCACTATCATGACGCGCCCTTTATCTG
GGAAAAATGGAACTGGATGCTGAAATATTTCACTCTCAGATCACATATCCCAAATCCTGTGAGTGAATTG
TTTGGTCAGGCGACCAAACAGGAATATGGAATAGATTCTATTCTCTGGATTCTACACTAGTACGGATTAG
AAGCCGCCGAGCGGGTGACAGCCCTCCGAAGGAAGACTCTCCTCCGTGCGTCCTCGTCTTCACCGGTCGC
GTTCCTGAAACGCAGATGTGCCTCGCGCCGCACTGCTCCGAACAATAAAGATTCTACAATACTAGCTTTT
ATGGTTATGAAGAGGAAAAATTGGCAGTAACCTGGCCCCACAAACCTTCAAATGAACGAATCAAATTAAC
AACCATAGGATGATAATGCGATTAGTTTTTTAGCCTTATTTCTGGGGTAATTAATCAGCGAAGCGATGAT
TTTTGATCTATTAACAGATATATAAATGCAAAAACTGCATAACCACTTTAACTAATACTTTCAACATTTT
CGGTTTGTATTACTTCTTATTCAAATGTAATAAAAGTATCAACAAAAAATTGTTAATATACCTCTATACT
TTAACGTCAAGGAGAAAAAACCCCGGATCGGACTACTAGCAGCTGAGACACGTGCTGAAGTCAAGTTTGA
AGGTGATACCCTTGTTAATAGAATCGAGTTAAAAGGTATTGATTTTAAAGAAGATGGAAACATTCTTGGA
CACAAATTGGAATACAACTATAACTCACACAATGTATACATCATGGCAGACAAACAAAAGAATGGAATCA
AAGTTAACTTCAAAATTAGACACAACATTGAAGATGGAAGCGTTCAACTAGCAGACCATTATCAACAAAA
TACTCCAATTGGCGATGGCCCTGTCCTTTTACCAGACAACCTCGAGAAAATCAGGTGTGTTGGAACTTTT
TTCAAACCTTACTAAACATTGAAACTAATTGGTAAAGATAGAGGAATTCGTTGTCTGGTAAAAGGACAGG
GCCATCGCCAATTGGAGTATTTTGTTGATAATGGTCTGCTAGTTGAACGCTTCCATCTTCAATGTTGTGT
CTAATTTTGAAGTTAACTTTGATTCCATTCTTTTGTTTGTCTGCCATGATGTATACATTGTGTGAGTTAT
AGTTGTATTCCAATTTGTGTCCAAGAATGTTTCCATCTTCTTTAAAATCAATACCTTTTAACTCGATTCT
ATTAACAAGGGTATCACCTTCAAACTTGACTTCAGCACGTGTCTTCTAGAGGGCCGCATCATGTAATTAG
TTATGTCACGCTTACATTCACGCCCTCCCCCCACATCCGCTCTAACCGAAAAGGAAGGAGTTAGACAACC
TGAAGTCTAGGTCCCTATTTATTTTTTTATAGTTATGTTAGTATTAAGAACGTTATTTATATTTCAAATT
TTTCTTTTTTTTCTGTACAGACGCGTGTACGCATGTAACATTATACTGAAAACCTTGCTTGAGAAGGTTT
TGGGACGCTCGAAGGCTTTAATTTGCAAGCTGCGGCCCTGCATTAATGAATCGGCCAACGCGCGGGGAGA
GGCGGTTTGCGTATTGGGCGCTCTTCCGCTTCCTCGCTCACTGACTCGCTGCGCTCGGTCGTTCGGCTGC
GGCGAGCGGTATCAGCTCACTCAAAGGCGGTAATACGGTTATCCACAGAATCAGGGGATAACGCAGGAAA
GAACATGTGAGCAAAAGGCCAGCAAAAGCCCAGGAACCGTAAAAAGGCCGCGTTGCTGGCGTTTTTCCAT
AGGCTCCGCCCCCCTGACGAGCATCACAAAAATCGACGCTCAAGTCAGAGGTGGCGAAACCCGACAGGAC
TATAAAGATACCAGGCGTTTCCCCCTGGAAGCTCCCTCGTGCGCTCTCCTGTTCCGACCCTGCCGCTTAC
CGGATACCTGTCCGCCTTTCTCCCTTCGGGAAGCGTGGCGCTTTCTCATAGCTCACGCTGTAGGTATCTC
AGTTCGGTGTAGGTCGTTCGCTCCAAGCTGGGCTGTGTGCACGAACCCCCCGTTCAGCCCGACCGCTGCG
CCTTATCCGGTAACTATCGTCTTGAGTCCAACCCGGTAAGACACGACTTATCGCCACTGGCAGCAGCCAC
TGGTAACAGGATTAGCAGAGCGAGGTATGTAGGCGGTGCTACAGAGTTCTTGAAGTGGTGGCCTAACTAC
GGCTACACTAGAAGGACAGTATTTGGTATCTGCGCTCTGCTGAAGCCAGTTACCTTCGGAAAAAGAGTTG
GTAGCTCTTGATCCGGCAAACAAACCACCGCTGGTAGCGGTGGTTTTTTTGTTTGCAAGCAGCAGATTAC
GCGCAGAAAAAAAGGATCTCAAGAAGATCCTTTGATCTTTTCTACGGGGTCTGACGCTCAGTGGAACGAA
AACTCACGTTAAGGGATTTTGGTCATGAGATTATCAAAAAGGATCTTCACCTAGATCCTTTTAAATTAAA
AATGAAGTTTTAAATCAATCTAAAGTATATATGAGTAAACTTGGTCTGACAGTTACCAATGCTTAATCAG
TGAGGCACCTATCTCAGCGATCTGTCTATTTCGTTCATCCATAGTTGCCTGACTCCCCGTCGTGTAGATA
ACTACGATACGGGAGCGCTTACCATCTGGCCCCAGTGCTGCAATGATACCGCGAGACCCACGCTCACCGG
CTCCAGATTTATCAGCAATAAACCAGCCAGCCGGAAGGGCCGAGCGCAGAAGTGGTCCTGCAACTTTATC
CGCCTCCATTCAGTCTATTAATTGTTGCCGGGAAGCTAGAGTAAGTAGTTCGCCAGTTAATAGTTTGCGC
AACGTTGTTGGCATTGCTACAGGCATCGTGGTGTCACTCTCGTCGTTTGGTATGGCTTCATTCAGCTCCG
GTTCCCAACGATCAAGGCGAGTTACATGATCCCCCATGTTGTGCAAAAAAGCGGTTAGCTCCTTCGGTCC
TCCGATCGTTGTCAGAAGTAAGTTGGCCGCAGTGTTATCACTCATGGTTATGGCAGCACTGCATAATTCT
CTTACTGTCATGCCATCCGTAAGATGCTTTTCTGTGACTGGTGAGTACTCAACCAAGTCATTCTGAGAAT
AGTGTATGCGGCGACCGAGTTGCTCTTGCCCGGCGTCAATACGGGATAATAGTGTATCACATAGCAGAAC
TTTAAAAGTGCTCATCATTGGAAAACGTTCTTCGGGGCGAAAACTCTCAAGGATCTTACCGCTGTTGAGA
TCCAGTTCGATGTAACCCACTCGTGCACCCAACTGATCTTCAGCATCTTTTACTTTCACCAGCGTTTCTG
GGTGAGCAAAAACAGGAAGGCAAAATGCCGCAAAAAAGGGAATAAGGGCGACACGGAAATGTTGAATACT
CATACTCTTCCTTTTTCAATGGGTAATAACTGATATAATTAAATTGAAGCTCTAATTTGTGAGTTTAGTA
TACATGCATTTACTTATAATACAGTTTTTTAGTTTTGCTGGCCGCATCTTCTCAAATATGCTTCCCAGCC
TGCTTTTCTGTAACGTTCACCCTCTACCTTAGCATCCCTTCCCTTTGCAAATAGTCCTCTTCCAACAATA
ATAATGTCAGATCCTGTAGAGACCACATCATCCACGGTTCTATACTGTTGACCCAATGCGTCTCCCTTGT
CATCTAAACCCACACCGGGTGTCATAATCAACCAATCGTAACCTTCATCTCTTCCACCCATGTCTCTTTG
AGCAATAAAGCCGATAACAAAATCTTTGTCGCTCTTCGCAATGTCAACAGTACCCTTAGTATATTCTCCA
GTAGATAGGGAGCCCTTGCATGACAATTCTGCTAACATCAAAAGGCCTCTAGGTTCCTTTGTTACTTCTT
CTGCCGCCTGCTTCAAACCGCTAACAATACCTGGGCCCACCACACCGTGTGCATTCGTAATGTCTGCCCA
TTCTGCTATTCTGTATACACCCGCAGAGTACTGCAATTTGACTGTATTACCAATGTCAGCAAATTTTCTG
TCTTCGAAGAGTAAAAAATTGTACTTGGCGGATAATGCCTTTAGCGGCTTAACTGTGCCCTC
