>Addgene plasmid #22312 | plp-strongSC_GFP | depositor partial sequence | sequence record 45179 | insert sequence, with the rad9 intron loop in uppercase letters
AGACACGTGCTGAAGTCAAGTTTGAAGGTGATACCCTTGTTAATAGAATCGAGTTAAAAGGTATTGATTT
TAAAGAAGATGGAAACATTCTTGGACACAAATTGGAATACAACTATAACTCACACAATGTATACATCATG
GCAGACAAACAAAAGAATGGAATCAAAGTTAACTTCAAAATTAGACACAACATTGAAGATGGAAGCGTTC
AACTAGCAGACCATTATCAACAAAATACTCCAATTGGCGATGGCCCTGTCCTTTTACCAGACAACCTCGA
GAAAATCAGGTGTGTTGGAACTTTTTTCAAACCTTACTAAACATTGAAACTAATTGGTAAAGATAGAGGA
ATTCGTTGTCTGGTAAAAGGACAGGGCCATCGCCAATTGGAGTATTTTGTTGATAATGGTCTGCTAGTTG
AACGCTTCCATCTTCAATGTTGTGTCTAATTTTGAAGTTAACTTTGATTCCATTCTTTTGTTTGTCTGCC
ATGATGTATACATTGTGTGAGTTATAGTTGTATTCCAATTTGTGTCCAAGAATGTTTCCATCTTCTTTAA
AATCAATACCTTTTAACTCGATTCTATTAACAAGGGTATCACCTTCAAACTTGACTTCAGCACGTGTCT
