>Addgene plasmid #22312 | plp-strongSC_GFP | addgene partial sequence | sequence record 47907 | CYC1 5'-GCGTGAATGTAAGCGTGAC-3'
CGTGCTGAAGTCAAGTTTGAAGGTGATACCCTTGTTAATAGAATCGAGTTAAAAGGAANTGATTTTAAAG
AAGATGGAAACATTCTTGGACACAAATTGGAATACAACTATAACTCACACAATGTATACATCATGGCAGA
CAAACAAAAGAATGGAATCAAAGTTAACTTCAAAATTAGACACAACATTGAAGATGGAAGCGTTCAACTA
GCAGACCATTATCAACAAAATACTCCAATTGGCGATGGCCCTGTCCTTTTACCAGACAAC
